Addgene plasmid #127235: pCDNA3.1-V5-ORP7
Purpose: Eukaryotic expression of ORP7
Depositing lab: Kai Johnsson. Publication: Exploiting ligand-protein conjugates to monitor ligand-receptor interactions. Haruki H, Gonzalez MR, Johnsson K. PLoS One. 2012;7(5):e37598. doi: 10.1371/journal.pone.0037598. Epub 2012 May 31. PubMed 22701522.
Backbone
  Vector backbone: pCDNA3.1
  Backbone size w/o insert (bp): 5428
  Vector type: Mammalian Expression
  Selectable markers: Neomycin (select with G418)
Growth in bacteria
  Bacterial resistance: Ampicillin, 100 μg/mL
  Growth temperature: 37°C
  Growth strain: DH5alpha
  Copy number: High Copy
Gene/Insert
  Gene/Insert name: ORP7
  Promoter: CMV
  Tag / fusion protein: V5 (N terminal on insert)
  Cloning method: Unknown
  Sequencing primers: 5′ CMV_Fwd; 3′ BGH_Rev
Terms and licenses: Academic/Nonprofit Terms; Industry Terms: Not Available to Industry
How to cite: pCDNA3.1-V5-ORP7 was a gift from Kai Johnsson (Addgene plasmid # 127235 ; http://n2t.net/addgene:127235 ; RRID:Addgene_127235)
