[The description below was written by a language model from this plasmid's Addgene catalogue record and pLannotate feature annotations shown in this document.]
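Description:
pCDNA3.1-V5-ORP7 is a mammalian expression plasmid built on the pCDNA3.1 backbone for producing an epitope-tagged form of human ORP7 (OSBPL7, an oxysterol-binding protein-related protein) in eukaryotic cells. The sequenced plasmid is about 8 kb. It is maintained in E. coli at high copy through a ColE1/pUC-type origin with ampicillin selection from the β-lactamase gene, and it also carries an f1 phage origin. For selection in mammalian cells, an SV40 early promoter drives the neomycin phosphotransferase gene, terminated by an SV40 polyadenylation signal, allowing G418 selection of stable transfectants.

The expression cassette uses the human cytomegalovirus immediate early enhancer and promoter, followed by a T7 promoter that could support in vitro transcription. The open reading frame begins with an N-terminal V5 epitope tag and a TEV protease recognition site, so the tag can be used for immunodetection or pull-down and in principle cleaved off afterwards. The OSBPL7 coding sequence is flanked by attB1 and attB2 sites, which suggests the insert was introduced by Gateway recombination, although the catalogue entry lists the cloning method as unknown. Transcripts are terminated by the bovine growth hormone polyadenylation signal.

Several small annotations in the feature table, including fragments of an HIV-1 LTR, ble, lacI and the pBR322 bom region, as well as lac promoter/operator elements, appear to be backbone remnants or short sequence matches with no stated role. The stated purpose is simply eukaryotic expression of ORP7; the associated publication concerns monitoring ligand–protein interactions with ligand–protein conjugates.
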