Features (pLannotate 1.2.2; 24 found; start..end, strand, type, name):
     28..80      -  misc_feature   bom (fragment): basis of mobility region from pBR322
    235..614     +  enhancer       CMV enhancer: human cytomegalovirus immediate early enhancer
    615..818     +  promoter       CMV promoter: human cytomegalovirus (CMV) immediate early promoter
    814..847     +  LTR            5' LTR (truncated) (fragment): truncated 5' long terminal repeat (LTR) from HIV-1
    863..881     +  promoter       T7 promoter: promoter for bacteriophage T7 RNA polymerase
    914..955     +  CDS            V5 tag: epitope tag from simian virus 5
    956..976     +  CDS            TEV site: tobacco etch virus (TEV) protease recognition and cleavage site
   1007..1031    +  protein_bind   attB1: mutant version of attB; recombination site for the Gateway® BP reaction BP Clonase™
   1049..3574    +  CDS            OSBPL7: OSBL7_HUMAN - Also known as ORP7. Experimental evidence at protein level: Swiss-Prot protein existence level 1. From Homo sapiens (Human).
   3594..3618    -  protein_bind   attB2: mutant version of attB; recombination site for the Gateway® BP reaction BP Clonase™
   3643..3867    +  polyA_signal   bGH poly(A) signal: bovine growth hormone polyadenylation signal
   3871..3892    +  promoter       SV40 promoter (fragment): SV40 enhancer and early promoter
   3913..4341    +  rep_origin     f1 ori (sequence partly withheld): f1 bacteriophage origin of replication; arrow indicates direction of (+) strand synthesis
   4355..4684    +  promoter       SV40 promoter: SV40 enhancer and early promoter
   4751..5542    +  CDS            neo: KKA2_KLEPN - Also known as kan, nptII. Experimental evidence at protein level: Swiss-Prot protein existence level 1. Resistance to kanamycin, neomycin, paromomycin, ribostamycin, butirosin and gentamicin B. From Klebsiella pneumoniae.
   5566..5724    +  CDS            ble (fragment): BLE_KLEPN - Experimental evidence at protein level: Swiss-Prot protein existence level 1. Binding protein with a strong affinity to the bleomycin family of antibiotics. Binds to CL990; an antimitotic-antibiotic compound. From Klebsiella pneumoniae.
   5719..5840    +  polyA_signal   SV40 poly(A) signal: SV40 polyadenylation signal
   5913..5929    -  protein_bind   lac operator: The lac repressor binds to the lac operator to inhibit transcription in E. coli. This inhibition can be relieved by adding lactose or isopropyl-β-D-thiogalactopyranoside (IPTG). lac repressor encoded by lacI
   5937..5967    -  promoter       lac promoter: promoter for the E. coli lac operon
   5982..6003    -  protein_bind   CAP binding site: CAP binding activates transcription in the presence of cAMP. E. coli catabolite activator protein
   6016..6108    -  CDS            lacI (fragment): lac repressor; lacI; The lac repressor binds to the lac operator to inhibit transcription in E. coli. This inhibition can be relieved by adding lactose or isopropyl-β-D-thiogalactopyranoside (IPTG).
   6291..6879    -  rep_origin     ori: high-copy-number ColE1/pMB1/pBR322/pUC origin of replication
   7050..7910    -  CDS            AmpR: β-lactamase; bla; confers resistance to ampicillin, carbenicillin, and related antibiotics
   7911..8015    -  promoter       AmpR promoter: bla
>Addgene plasmid #127235 | pCDNA3.1-V5-ORP7 | addgene full sequence | sequence record 246990 | Addgene NGS Result
GACGGATCGGGAGATCTCCCGATCCCCTATGGTGCACTCTCAGTACAATCTGCTCTGATGCCGCATAGTT
AAGCCAGTATCTGCTCCCTGCTTGTGTGTTGGAGGTCGCTGAGTAGTGCGCGAGCAAAATTTAAGCTACA
ACAAGGCAAGGCTTGACCGACAATTGCATGAAGAATCTGCTTAGGGTTAGGCGTTTTGCGCTGCTTCGCG
ATGTACGGGCCAGATATACGCGTTGACATTGATTATTGACTAGTTATTAATAGTAATCAATTACGGGGTC
ATTAGTTCATAGCCCATATATGGAGTTCCGCGTTACATAACTTACGGTAAATGGCCCGCCTGGCTGACCG
CCCAACGACCCCCGCCCATTGACGTCAATAATGACGTATGTTCCCATAGTAACGCCAATAGGGACTTTCC
ATTGACGTCAATGGGTGGAGTATTTACGGTAAACTGCCCACTTGGCAGTACATCAAGTGTATCATATGCC
AAGTACGCCCCCTATTGACGTCAATGACGGTAAATGGCCCGCCTGGCATTATGCCCAGTACATGACCTTA
TGGGACTTTCCTACTTGGCAGTACATCTACGTATTAGTCATCGCTATTACCATGGTGATGCGGTTTTGGC
AGTACATCAATGGGCGTGGATAGCGGTTTGACTCACGGGGATTTCCAAGTCTCCACCCCATTGACGTCAA
TGGGAGTTTGTTTTGGCACCAAAATCAACGGGACTTTCCAAAATGTCGTAACAACTCCGCCCCATTGACG
CAAATGGGCGGTAGGCGTGTACGGTGGGAGGTCTATATAAGCAGAGCTCTCTGGCTAACTAGAGAACCCA
CTGCTTACTGGCTTATCGAAATTAATACGACTCACTATAGGGAGACCCAAGCTGGCTAGTTAAGCTTACC
ATGGGTAAGCCTATCCCTAACCCTCTCCTCGGTCTCGATTCTACGGAAAACCTGTATTTTCAGGGCCCGG
ATCCGTCGACGAATTCTGCAGATATCACAAGTTTGTACAAAAAAGCAGGCTTGGAAGGAGTTCGAACCAT
GGACTTCCAAGAGAGGGACCCGCCCTTCCTGCCTGAGAGCGCTCAGTCCTCAAAGCCCAGCAGTGCTCAG
CAGGCCTCTGAGCTGTGGGAGGTGGTGGAGGAGCCTCGGGTCAGGCTGGGGACAGAGGGTGTCATGCCTG
AGAGGCAGGAAGGTCACCTGCTCAAGAAGAGGAAGTGGCCTCTGAAGGGCTGGCACAAGAGATACTTTGT
GCTCGAGGACGGGATCCTTCATTATGCAACAACCCGGCAAGACATCACCAAGGGGAAGCTCCATGGCTCC
ATCGATGTCCGGCTGTCGGTCATGTCCATCAACAAAAAGGCCCAGCGCATTGACCTTGACACTGAAGACA
ACATCTACCACCTCAAGATCAAATCCCAGGACCTATTCCAGAGCTGGGTGGCGCAGCTGCGTGCCCACCG
CCTAGCCCACCGCCTGGACATGCCCCGTGGCTCACTGCCCAGTACTGCTCACCGGAAGGTTCCTGGTGCC
CAGCTTCCAACAGCAGCTACTGCCTCAGCCCTACCTGGGCTTGGACCGCGGGAGAAAGTGTCTTCCTGGC
TGAGGGACAGTGATGGGCTGGACCGCTGCTCTCATGAGCTCTCTGAGTGTCAGGGGAAGCTCCAGGAACT
ACACAGGCTCCTCCAGAGCCTGGAGTCCCTGCACCGAATCCCCTCAGCCCCTGTTATCCCCACACACCAG
GCCTCAGTGACAACCGAAAGACCCAAGAAGGGGAAACGGACAAGCCGCATGTGGTGCACCCAGAGCTTTG
CCAAGGATGACACCATTGGACGGGTTGGTCGTCTCCATGGCTCTGTTCCCAACCTGTCTCGCTACCTGGA
GTCTCGGGACTCCTCGGGCACCCGTGGGCTGCCACCCACAGACTATGCCCACCTGCAGCGCAGCTTCTGG
GCCCTGGCCCAGAAGGTGCACAGCTCCCTCAGCAGCGTCCTGGCCGCCCTCACCATGGAACGGGACCAAC
TGAGGGACATGCACCAGGGCTCAGAGTTGTCAAGAATGGGGGTCTCTGAGGCCTCCACTGGCCAGAGGCG
CCTCCACTCACTGTCCACCTCCTCCGACACCACGGCGGACTCTTTCAGCTCCCTCAACCCTGAGGAGCAA
GAAGCTCTGTACATGAAGGGGCGCGAGCTCACCCCCCAGCTATCGCAGACCAGCATCCTGTCCCTTGCTG
ATTCCCACACGGAGTTCTTCGATGCCTGCGAGGTTCTCCTCTCCGCCAGCTCTTCTGAGAATGAGGGCTC
AGAGGAGGAGGAGTCCTGTACCAGTGAAATCACCACCAGCCTGTCTGAGGAGATGCTGGACCTCAGGGGA
GCTGAGCGCTGTCAGAAAGGGGGGTGTGTTCCAGGGAGACCCATGGGGCCACCCCGCCGTCGCTGCCTGC
CGGCGGCCAGCGGGCCTGGGGCTGACGTGAGCCTGTGGAACATTCTGCGCAACAACATCGGCAAAGACCT
GTCCAAGGTGTCAATGCCTGTGCAGCTCAACGAGCCGCTCAACACTCTGCAGCGGCTCTGCGAGGAGCTG
GAGTACAGCAGCCTCCTGGACCAGGCCAGCCGCATCGCCGACCCCTGCGAGCGCATGGTGTACATCGCAG
CCTTTGCTGTCTCGGCCTACTCCTCCACATACCACCGAGCCGGCTGCAAGCCCTTCAACCCTGTCCTGGG
GGAGACCTACGAGTGTGAGCGGCCTGACCGAGGCTTCCGCTTCATCAGTGAGCAGGTCTCCCACCACCCC
CCTATCTCGGCCTGCCATGCAGAGTCTGAGAACTTCGCCTTCTGGCAAGATATGAAGTGGAAGAACAAGT
TCTGGGGCAAATCCCTGGAGATTGTGCCTGTGGGAACAGTCAACGTCAGCCTGCCCAGGTTTGGGGACCA
CTTTGAGTGGAACAAGGTGACATCCTGCATTCACAATGTCCTGAGTGGTCAGCGCTGGATCGAGCACTAT
GGGGAGGTGCTCATCCGAAACACACAGGACAGCTCCTGCCACTGCAAGATCACCTTCTGCAAGGCCAAGT
ACTGGAGTTCCAATGTCCACGAGGTGCAGGGCGCTGTGCTCAGTCGGAGTGGCCGTGTCCTCCACCGACT
CTTTGGGAAGTGGCACGAGGGGCTGTACCGGGGACCCACGCCAGGTGGCCAGTGCATCTGGAAACCCAAC
TCAATGCCCCCCGACCATGAGCGAAACTTCGGCTTCACCCAGTTTGCCTTGGAGCTGAATGAGCTGACAG
CAGAGCTGAAACGGTCGCTGCCTTCCACCGACACGAGACTCCGGCCAGACCAGAGGTACCTGGAGGAGGG
GAACATACAGGCCGCTGAGGCCCAGAAGAGAAGGATCGAGCAGCTGCAGCGAGACAGGCGCAAAGTCATG
GAGGAAAACAACATCGTACACCAGGCTCGCTTCTTCAGGCGGCAGACGGATAGCAGCGGGAAAGAGTGGT
GGGTGACCAACAATACCTACTGGAGGCTGCGGGCCGAGCCAGGCTACGGGAACATGGATGGGGCCGTGCT
CTGGTAGCTCGAGTGCGGCCGCAACCCAGCTTTCTTGTACAAAGTGGTGATAAACCCGCTGATCAGCCTC
GACTGTGCCTTCTAGTTGCCAGCCATCTGTTGTTTGCCCCTCCCCCGTGCCTTCCTTGACCCTGGAAGGT
GCCACTCCCACTGTCCTTTCCTAATAAAATGAGGAAATTGCATCGCATTGTCTGAGTAGGTGTCATTCTA
TTCTGGGGGGTGGGGTGGGGCAGGACAGCAAGGGGGAGGATTGGGAAGACAATAGCAGGCATGCTGGGGA
TGCGGTGGGCTCTATGGCTTCTGAGGCGGAAAGAACCAGCTGGGGCTCTAGGGGGTATCCCC
[124 nt withheld, positions 3913-4036]
C
[91 nt withheld, positions 4038-4128]
A
[49 nt withheld, positions 4130-4178]
CCTTTGACGTTGGAGTCCACGTTCTTT
[37 nt withheld, positions 4206-4242]
ACCCTATCTCGGTCTATTCTTTTGATTTATAAGGGATTTTGCCGATTTCGGCCTATTGGTTAAAAAATGA
GCTGATTTAACAAAAATTTAACGCGAATTAATTCTGTGGAATGTGTGTCAGTTAGGGTGTGGAAAGTCCC
CAGGCTCCCCAGCAGGCAGAAGTATGCAAAGCATGCATCTCAATTAGTCAGCAACCAGGTGTGGAAAGTC
CCCAGGCTCCCCAGCAGGCAGAAGTATGCAAAGCATGCATCTCAATTAGTCAGCAACCATAGTCCCGCCC
CTAACTCCGCCCATCCCGCCCCTAACTCCGCCCAGTTCCGCCCATTCTCCGCCCCATGGCTGACTAATTT
TTTTTATTTATGCAGAGGCCGAGGCCGCCTCTGCCTCTGAGCTATTCCAGAAGTAGTGAGGAGGCTTTTT
TGGAGGCCTAGGCTTTTGCAAAAAGCTCCCGGGAGCTTGTATATCCATTTTCGGATCTGATCAAGAGACA
GGATGAGGATCGTTTCGCATGATTGAACAAGATGGATTGCACGCAGGTTCTCCGGCCGCTTGGGTGGAGA
GGCTATTCGGCTATGACTGGGCACAACAGACAATCGGCTGCTCTGATGCCGCCGTGTTCCGGCTGTCAGC
GCAGGGGCGCCCGGTTCTTTTTGTCAAGACCGACCTGTCCGGTGCCCTGAATGAACTGCAGGACGAGGCA
GCGCGGCTATCGTGGCTGGCCACGACGGGCGTTCCTTGCGCAGCTGTGCTCGACGTTGTCACTGAAGCGG
GAAGGGACTGGCTGCTATTGGGCGAAGTGCCGGGGCAGGATCTCCTGTCATCTCACCTTGCTCCTGCCGA
GAAAGTATCCATCATGGCTGATGCAATGCGGCGGCTGCATACGCTTGATCCGGCTACCTGCCCATTCGAC
CACCAAGCGAAACATCGCATCGAGCGAGCACGTACTCGGATGGAAGCCGGTCTTGTCGATCAGGATGATC
TGGACGAAGAGCATCAGGGGCTCGCGCCAGCCGAACTGTTCGCCAGGCTCAAGGCGCGCATGCCCGACGG
CGAGGATCTCGTCGTGACCCATGGCGATGCCTGCTTGCCGAATATCATGGTGGAAAATGGCCGCTTTTCT
GGATTCATCGACTGTGGCCGGCTGGGTGTGGCGGACCGCTATCAGGACATAGCGTTGGCTACCCGTGATA
TTGCTGAAGAGCTTGGCGGCGAATGGGCTGACCGCTTCCTCGTGCTTTACGGTATCGCCGCTCCCGATTC
GCAGCGCATCGCCTTCTATCGCCTTCTTGACGAGTTCTTCTGAGCGGGACTCTGGGGTTCGAAATGACCG
ACCAAGCGACGCCCAACCTGCCATCACGAGATTTCGATTCCACCGCCGCCTTCTATGAAAGGTTGGGCTT
CGGAATCGTTTTCCGGGACGCCGGCTGGATGATCCTCCAGCGCGGGGATCTCATGCTGGAGTTCTTCGCC
CACCCCAACTTGTTTATTGCAGCTTATAATGGTTACAAATAAAGCAATAGCATCACAAATTTCACAAATA
AAGCATTTTTTTCACTGCATTCTAGTTGTGGTTTGTCCAAACTCATCAATGTATCTTATCATGTCTGTAT
ACCGTCGACCTCTAGCTAGAGCTTGGCGTAATCATGGTCATAGCTGTTTCCTGTGTGAAATTGTTATCCG
CTCACAATTCCACACAACATACGAGCCGGAAGCATAAAGTGTAAAGCCTGGGGTGCCTAATGAGTGAGCT
AACTCACATTAATTGCGTTGCGCTCACTGCCCGCTTTCCAGTCGGGAAACCTGTCGTGCCAGCTGCATTA
ATGAATCGGCCAACGCGCGGGGAGAGGCGGTTTGCGTATTGGGCGCTCTTCCGCTTCCTCGCTCACTGAC
TCGCTGCGCTCGGTCGTTCGGCTGCGGCGAGCGGTATCAGCTCACTCAAAGGCGGTAATACGGTTATCCA
CAGAATCAGGGGATAACGCAGGAAAGAACATGTGAGCAAAAGGCCAGCAAAAGGCCAGGAACCGTAAAAA
GGCCGCGTTGCTGGCGTTTTTCCATAGGCTCCGCCCCCCTGACGAGCATCACAAAAATCGACGCTCAAGT
CAGAGGTGGCGAAACCCGACAGGACTATAAAGATACCAGGCGTTTCCCCCTGGAAGCTCCCTCGTGCGCT
CTCCTGTTCCGACCCTGCCGCTTACCGGATACCTGTCCGCCTTTCTCCCTTCGGGAAGCGTGGCGCTTTC
TCATAGCTCACGCTGTAGGTATCTCAGTTCGGTGTAGGTCGTTCGCTCCAAGCTGGGCTGTGTGCACGAA
CCCCCCGTTCAGCCCGACCGCTGCGCCTTATCCGGTAACTATCGTCTTGAGTCCAACCCGGTAAGACACG
ACTTATCGCCACTGGCAGCAGCCACTGGTAACAGGATTAGCAGAGCGAGGTATGTAGGCGGTGCTACAGA
GTTCTTGAAGTGGTGGCCTAACTACGGCTACACTAGAAGAACAGTATTTGGTATCTGCGCTCTGCTGAAG
CCAGTTACCTTCGGAAAAAGAGTTGGTAGCTCTTGATCCGGCAAACAAACCACCGCTGGTAGCGGTGGTT
TTTTTGTTTGCAAGCAGCAGATTACGCGCAGAAAAAAAGGATCTCAAGAAGATCCTTTGATCTTTTCTAC
GGGGTCTGACGCTCAGTGGAACGAAAACTCACGTTAAGGGATTTTGGTCATGAGATTATCAAAAAGGATC
TTCACCTAGATCCTTTTAAATTAAAAATGAAGTTTTAAATCAATCTAAAGTATATATGAGTAAACTTGGT
CTGACAGTTACCAATGCTTAATCAGTGAGGCACCTATCTCAGCGATCTGTCTATTTCGTTCATCCATAGT
TGCCTGACTCCCCGTCGTGTAGATAACTACGATACGGGAGGGCTTACCATCTGGCCCCAGTGCTGCAATG
ATACCGCGAGACCCACGCTCACCGGCTCCAGATTTATCAGCAATAAACCAGCCAGCCGGAAGGGCCGAGC
GCAGAAGTGGTCCTGCAACTTTATCCGCCTCCATCCAGTCTATTAATTGTTGCCGGGAAGCTAGAGTAAG
TAGTTCGCCAGTTAATAGTTTGCGCAACGTTGTTGCCATTGCTACAGGCATCGTGGTGTCACGCTCGTCG
TTTGGTATGGCTTCATTCAGCTCCGGTTCCCAACGATCAAGGCGAGTTACATGATCCCCCATGTTGTGCA
AAAAAGCGGTTAGCTCCTTCGGTCCTCCGATCGTTGTCAGAAGTAAGTTGGCCGCAGTGTTATCACTCAT
GGTTATGGCAGCACTGCATAATTCTCTTACTGTCATGCCATCCGTAAGATGCTTTTCTGTGACTGGTGAG
TACTCAACCAAGTCATTCTGAGAATAGTGTATGCGGCGACCGAGTTGCTCTTGCCCGGCGTCAATACGGG
ATAATACCGCGCCACATAGCAGAACTTTAAAAGTGCTCATCATTGGAAAACGTTCTTCGGGGCGAAAACT
CTCAAGGATCTTACCGCTGTTGAGATCCAGTTCGATGTAACCCACTCGTGCACCCAACTGATCTTCAGCA
TCTTTTACTTTCACCAGCGTTTCTGGGTGAGCAAAAACAGGAAGGCAAAATGCCGCAAAAAAGGGAATAA
GGGCGACACGGAAATGTTGAATACTCATACTCTTCCTTTTTCAATATTATTGAAGCATTTATCAGGGTTA
TTGTCTCATGAGCGGATACATATTTGAATGTATTTAGAAAAATAAACAAATAGGGGTTCCGCGCACATTT
CCCCGAAAAGTGCCACCTGACGTC
